>Addgene plasmid #65710 | pONL-C1_fibrillarin | depositor partial sequence | sequence record 111684 | pONL-C1
TAGTTATTAATAGTAATCAATTACGGGGTCATTAGTTCATAGCCCATATATGGAGTTCCGCGTTACATAA
CTTACGGTAAATGGCCCGCCTGGCTGACCGCCCAACGACCCCCGCCCATTGACGTCAATAATGACGTATG
TTCCCATAGTAACGCCAATAGGGACTTTCCATTGACGTCAATGGGTGGAGTATTTACGGTAAACTGCCCA
CTTGGCAGTACATCAAGTGTATCATATGCCAAGTACGCCCCCTATTGACGTCAATGACGGTAAATGGCCC
GCCTGGCATTATGCCCAGTACATGACCTTATGGGACTTTCCTACTTGGCAGTACATCTACGTATTAGTCA
TCGCTATTACCATGGTGATGCGGTTTTGGCAGTACATCAATGGGCGTGGATAGCGGTTTGACTCACGGGG
ATTTCCAAGTCTCCACCCCATTGACGTCAATGGGAGTTTGTTTTGGCACCAAAATCAACGGGACTTTCCA
AAATGTCGTAACAACTCCGCCCCATTGACGCAAATGGGCGGTAGGCGTGTACGGTGGGAGGTCTATATAA
GCAGAGCTGGTTTAGTGAACCGTCAGATCCGCTAGCGCCACCATGGTGAGCGTGATCAAGCCCGAGATGA
AGATGAGGTACTACATGGACGGCTCCGTCAATGGGCATGAGTTCACAATCGAGGGTGAGGGCACAGGCAG
ACCTTACGAGGGACATCAGGAGATGACACTGCGCGTCACAATGGCCGAGGGCGGGCCAATGCCTTTCGCC
TTCGACCTGGTGTCCCACGTGTTCTGTTACGGCCACAGAGTTTTTACTAAATATCCAGAAGAGATCCCAG
ACTATTTCAAGCAGGCCTTTCCTGAGGGCCTGTCCTGGGAGAGGTCCCTGGAGTTCGAGGACGGCGGCTC
CGCCTCCGTGAGCGCCCACATCAGCCTGAGGGGCAACACCTTCTACCACAAGTCCAAGTTCACCGGCGTG
AACTTCCCCGCCGACGGCCCCATCATGCAGAACCAGAGCGTGGACTGGGAGCCCTCCACCGAGAAGATCA
CCGCCAGCGACGGCGTGCTGAAGGGCGACGTGACCATGTACCTGAAGCTGGAGGGCGGCGGCAACCACAA
GTGCCAGATGAAGACCACCTACAAGGCCGCCAAGGAGATCCTGGAGATGCCCGGCGACCACTACATCGGC
CACAGGCTGGTGAGGAAGACCGAGGGCAACATCACCGAGCAGGTGGAGGACGCCGTGGCCCACTCCGGTA
CCAAGGTGTACGACCCCGAGCAACGCAAACGCATGATCACTGGGCCTCAGTGGTGGGCTCGCTGCAAGCA
AATGAACGTGCTGGACTCCTTCATCAACTACTATGATTCCGAGAAGCACGCCGAGAACGCCGTGATTTTT
CTGCATGGTAACGCTACCTCCAGCTACCTGTGGAGGCACGTCGTGCCTCACATCGAGCCCGTGGCTAGAT
GCATCATCCCTGATCTGATCGGAATGGGTAAGTCCGGCAAGAGCGGGAATGGCTCATATCGCCTCCTGGA
TCACTACAAGTACCTCACCGCTTGGTTCGAGCTGCTGAACCTTCCAAAGAAAATCATCTTTGTGGGCCAC
GACTGGGGGAGCGCTCTGGCCTTTCACTACGCCTACGAGCACCAAGACAGGATCAAGGCCATCGTCCATA
TGGAGAGTGTCGTGGACGTGATCGAGTCCTGGATGGGGTGGCCTGACATCGAGGAGGAGCTGGCCCTGAT
CAAGAGCGAAGAGGGCGAGAAAATGGTGCTTGAGAATAACTTCTTCGTCGAGACCCTGTTGCCAAGCAAG
ATCATGCGGAAACTGGAGCCTGAGGAGTTCGCTGCCTACCTGGAGCCATTCAAGGAGAAGGGCGAGGTTA
GACGGCCTACCCTCTCCTGGCCTCGCGAGATCCCTCTCGTTAAGGGAGGCAAGCCCGACGTCGTCCAGAT
TGTCCGCAACTACAACGCCTACCTTCGGGCCAGCGACGATCTGCCTAAGCTGTTCATCGAGTCCGACCCT
GGGTTCTTTTCCAACGCTATTGTCGAGGGAGCTAAGAAGTTCCCTAACACCGAGTTCGTGAAGGTGAAGG
GCCTCCACTTCCTCCAGGAGGACGCTCCAGATGAAATGGGTAAGTACATCAAGAGCTTCGTGGAGCGCGT
GCTGAAGAACGAGCAGTCCGGACTCAGATCTCGAGCTCAAGCTTCGAATTCTGCAGTCGACGGTACCGCG
GGCCCGGGATCCACCGGATCTAGATAACTGATCATAATCAGCCATACCACATTTGTAGAGGTTTTACTTG
CTTTAAAAAACCTCCCACACCTCCCCCTGAACCTGAAACATAAAATGAATGCAATTGTTGTTGTTAACTT
GTTTATTGCAGCTTATAATGGTTACAAATAAAGCAATAGCATCACAAATTTCACAAATAAAGCATTTTTT
TCACTGCATTCTAGTTGTGGTTTGTCCAAACTCATCAATGTATCTTAACGCGTAAATTGTAAGCGTTAAT
ATTTTGTTAAAATTCGCGTTAAATTTTTGTTAAATCAGCTCATTTTTTAACCAATAGGCCGAAATCGGCA
AAATCCCTTATAAATCAAAAGAATAGACCGAGATAGGGT
[37 nt withheld, positions 2630-2666]
AAAGAACGTGGACTCCAACGTCAAAGG
[49 nt withheld, positions 2694-2742]
T
[91 nt withheld, positions 2744-2834]
G
[124 nt withheld, positions 2836-2959]
CAGGTGGCACTTTTCGGGGAAATGTGCGCGGAACCCCTATTTGTTTATTTTTCTAAATACATTCAAATAT
GTATCCGCTCATGAGACAATAACCCTGATAAATGCTTCAATAATATTGAAAAAGGAAGAGTCCTGAGGCG
GAAAGAACCAGCTGTGGAATGTGTGTCAGTTAGGGTGTGGAAAGTCCCCAGGCTCCCCAGCAGGCAGAAG
TATGCAAAGCATGCATCTCAATTAGTCAGCAACCAGGTGTGGAAAGTCCCCAGGCTCCCCAGCAGGCAGA
AGTATGCAAAGCATGCATCTCAATTAGTCAGCAACCATAGTCCCGCCCCTAACTCCGCCCATCCCGCCCC
TAACTCCGCCCAGTTCCGCCCATTCTCCGCCCCATGGCTGACTAATTTTTTTTATTTATGCAGAGGCCGA
GGCCGCCTCGGCCTCTGAGCTATTCCAGAAGTAGTGAGGAGGCTTTTTTGGAGGCCTAGGCTTTTGCAAA
GATCGATCAAGAGACAGGATGAGGATCGTTTCGCATGATTGAACAAGATGGATTGCACGCAGGTTCTCCG
GCCGCTTGGGTGGAGAGGCTATTCGGCTATGACTGGGCACAACAGACAATCGGCTGCTCTGATGCCGCCG
TGTTCCGGCTGTCAGCGCAGGGGCGCCCGGTTCTTTTTGTCAAGACCGACCTGTCCGGTGCCCTGAATGA
ACTGCAAGACGAGGCAGCGCGGCTATCGTGGCTGGCCACGACGGGCGTTCCTTGCGCAGCTGTGCTCGAC
GTTGTCACTGAAGCGGGAAGGGACTGGCTGCTATTGGGCGAAGTGCCGGGGCAGGATCTCCTGTCATCTC
ACCTTGCTCCTGCCGAGAAAGTATCCATCATGGCTGATGCAATGCGGCGGCTGCATACGCTTGATCCGGC
TACCTGCCCATTCGACCACCAAGCGAAACATCGCATCGAGCGAGCACGTACTCGGATGGAAGCCGGTCTT
GTCGATCAGGATGATCTGGACGAAGAGCATCAGGGGCTCGCGCCAGCCGAACTGTTCGCCAGGCTCAAGG
CGAGCATGCCCGACGGCGAGGATCTCGTCGTGACCCATGGCGATGCCTGCTTGCCGAATATCATGGTGGA
AAATGGCCGCTTTTCTGGATTCATCGACTGTGGCCGGCTGGGTGTGGCGGACCGCTATCAGGACATAGCG
TTGGCTACCCGTGATATTGCTGAAGAGCTTGGCGGCGAATGGGCTGACCGCTTCCTCGTGCTTTACGGTA
TCGCCGCTCCCGATTCGCAGCGCATCGCCTTCTATCGCCTTCTTGACGAGTTCTTCTGAGCGGGACTCTG
GGGTTCGAAATGACCGACCAAGCGACGCCCAACCTGCCATCACGAGATTTCGATTCCACCGCCGCCTTCT
ATGAAAGGTTGGGCTTCGGAATCGTTTTCCGGGACGCCGGCTGGATGATCCTCCAGCGCGGGGATCTCAT
GCTGGAGTTCTTCGCCCACCCTAGGGGGAGGCTAACTGAAACACGGAAGGAGACAATACCGGAAGGAACC
CGCGCTATGACGGCAATAAAAAGACAGAATAAAACGCACGGTGTTGGGTCGTTTGTTCATAAACGCGGGG
TTCGGTCCCAGGGCTGGCACTCTGTCGATACCCCACCGAGACCCCATTGGGGCCAATACGCCCGCGTTTC
TTCCTTTTCCCCACCCCACCCCCCAAGTTCGGGTGAAGGCCCAGGGCTCGCAGCCAACGTCGGGGCGGCA
GGCCCTGCCATAGCCTCAGGTTACTCATATATACTTTAGATTGATTTAAAACTTCATTTTTAATTTAAAA
GGATCTAGGTGAAGATCCTTTTTGATAATCTCATGACCAAAATCCCTTAACGTGAGTTTTCGTTCCACTG
AGCGTCAGACCCCGTAGAAAAGATCAAAGGATCTTCTTGAGATCCTTTTTTTCTGCGCGTAATCTGCTGC
TTGCAAACAAAAAAACCACCGCTACCAGCGGTGGTTTGTTTGCCGGATCAAGAGCTACCAACTCTTTTTC
CGAAGGTAACTGGCTTCAGCAGAGCGCAGATACCAAATACTGTCCTTCTAGTGTAGCCGTAGTTAGGCCA
CCACTTCAAGAACTCTGTAGCACCGCCTACATACCTCGCTCTGCTAATCCTGTTACCAGTGGCTGCTGCC
AGTGGCGATAAGTCGTGTCTTACCGGGTTGGACTCAAGACGATAGTTACCGGATAAGGCGCAGCGGTCGG
GCTGAACGGGGGGTTCGTGCACACAGCCCAGCTTGGAGCGAACGACCTACACCGAACTGAGATACCTACA
GCGTGAGCTATGAGAAAGCGCCACGCTTCCCGAAGGGAGAAAGGCGGACAGGTATCCGGTAAGCGGCAGG
GTCGGAACAGGAGAGCGCACGAGGGAGCTTCCAGGGGGAAACGCCTGGTATCTTTATAGTCCTGTCGGGT
TTCGCCACCTCTGACTTGAGCGTCGATTTTTGTGATGCTCGTCAGGGGGGCGGAGCCTATGGAAAAACGC
CAGCAACGCGGCCTTTTTACGGTTCCTGGCCTTTTGCTGGCCTTTTGCTCACATGTTCTTTCCTGCGTTA
TCCCCTGATTCTGTGGATAACCGTATTACCGCCATGCAT
