>Addgene plasmid #65710 | pONL-C1_fibrillarin | addgene partial sequence | sequence record 116850 | CMV-F 5'-CGCAAATGGGCGGTAGGCGTG-3'
CTATATAAGCAGAGCTGGTTTAGTGAACCGTCAGATCCGCTAGCGCCACCATGGTGAGCGTGATCAAGCC
CGAGATGAAGATGAGGTACTACATGGACGGCTCCGTCAATGGGCATGAGTTCACAATCGAGGGTGAGGGC
ACAGGCAGACCTTACGAGGGACATCAGGAGATGACACTGCGCGTCACAATGGCCGAGGGCGGGCCAATGC
CTTTCGCCTTCGACCTGGTGTCCCACGTGTTCTGTTACGGCCACAGAGTTTTTACTAAATATCCAGAAGA
GATCCCAGACTATTTCAAGCAGGCCTTTCCTGAGGGCCTGTCCTGGGAGAGGTCCCTGGAGTTCGAGGAC
GGCGGCTCCGCCTCCGTGAGCGCCCACATCAGCCTGAGGGGCAACACCTTCTACCACAAGTCCAAGTTCA
CCGGCGTGAACTTCCCCGCCGACGGCCCCATCATGCAGAACCAGAGCGTGGACTGGGAGCCCTCCACCGA
GAAGATCACCGCCAGCGACGGCGTGCTGAAGGGCGACGTGACCATGTACCTGAAGCTGGAGGGCGGCGGC
AACCACAAGTGCCAGATGAAGACCACCTACAAGGCCGCCAAGGAGATCCTGGAGATGCCCGGCGACCACT
ACATCGGCCACAGGCTGGTGAGGAAGACCGAGGGCAACATCACCGAGCAGGTGGAGGACGCCGTGGCCCA
CTCCGGTACCAAGGTGTACGACCCCGAGCAACGCAAACGCATGATCACTGGGCCTCAGTGGTGGGCTCGC
TGCAAGCAAATGAACGTGCTGGACTCCTTCATCAACTACTATGATTCCGAGAAGCACGCCGAGAACGCCG
TGATTTTTCTGCATGGTAACGCTACCTCCAGCTACCTGTGGAGGCACGTCGTGCCTCACATCGAGCCCGT
GGCTAGATGCATCATCCCTGATCTGATCGGAATGGGTAAGTCCGGCAAGAGCGGGAATGGCTCATATCGC
CTCCTGGATCACTACAAGTACCTCACCGCTTGGTTCGAGCTGCTGAACCTTCCAA
