>Addgene plasmid #65710 | pONL-C1_fibrillarin | addgene partial sequence | sequence record 116851 | psiCHECK2-F 5'-GTCCGCAACTACAACGCCTACCTT-3'
ATCTGCCTAAGCTGTTCATCGAGTCCGACCCTGGGTTCTTTTCCAACGCTATTGTCGAGGGAGCTAAGAA
GTTCCCTAACACCGAGTTCGTGAAGGTGAAGGGCCTCCACTTCCTCCAGGAGGACGCTCCAGATGAAATG
GGTAAGTACATCAAGAGCTTCGTGGAGCGCGTGCTGAAGAACGAGCAGTCCGGACTCAGATCTCGAGCTC
AAGCTTCGAATTCCATGAAGCCAGGATTCAGTCCCCGTGGGGGTGGCTTTGGCGGCCGAGGGGGCTTTGG
TGACCGTGGTGGTCGTGGAGGCCGAGGGGGCTTTGGCGGGGGCCGAGGTCGAGGCGGAGGCTTTAGAGGT
CGTGGACGAGGAGGAGGTGGAGGCGGCGGCGGCGGTGGAGGAGGAGGAAGAGGTGGTGGAGGCTTCCATT
CTGGTGGCAACCGGGGTCGTGGTCGGGGAGGAAAAAGAGGAAACCAGTCGGGGAAGAATGTGATGGTGGA
GCCGCATCGGCATGAGGGTGTCTTCATTTGTCGAGGAAAGGAAGATGCACTGGTCACCAAGAACCTGGTC
CCTGGGGAATCAGTTTATGGAGAGAAGAGAGTCTCGATTTCGGAAGGAGATGACAAAATTGAGTACCGAG
CCTGGAACCCCTTCCGCTCCAAGCTAGCAGCAGCAATCCTGGGTGGTGTGGACCAGATCCACATCAAACC
GGGGGCTAAGGTTCTCTACCTCGGGGCTGCCTCGGGCACCACGGTCTCCCATGTCTCTGACATCGTTGGT
CCGGATGGTCTAGTCTATGCAGTCGAGTTCTCCCACCGCTCTGGCCGTGACCTCATTAACTTGGCCAAGA
AGAGGACCAACATCATTCCTGTGATCGAGGATGCTCGACACCCACACAAATACCGCATGCTCATCGCAAT
GGTGGATGTGATCTTTGCTGATGTGGCCCAGCCAGACCAGACCCGGATTGTGGCCCTGAATGCCCACACC
TTCCTGCGTAATGGAGGA
