[The description below was written by a language model from this plasmid's Addgene catalogue record.]
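Description:
pONL-C1_fibrillarin is a mammalian expression plasmid of about 6.6 kb built on the pONL-C1 backbone (about 5.6 kb), a "C1"-style fusion vector in which the gene of interest is cloned downstream of the tag so that the tag sits at the N terminus of the encoded protein. It is maintained in E. coli as a high-copy plasmid under kanamycin selection, and it carries a neomycin resistance marker that allows G418 selection of transfected mammalian cells. No feature table is provided, so the origin of replication, polyadenylation signals and other backbone elements are not documented in the record.

The insert is human fibrillarin (FBL), roughly 1 kb, placed between EcoRI and SalI sites that were both preserved, and expressed from the CMV promoter as an ONL-fibrillarin fusion. ONL is the orange member of the Nano-lantern family of bright luminescent reporters, which couple a luciferase to a fluorescent protein so that energy from the luciferase reaction is transferred to the fluorophore, increasing light output and shifting the emission colour. The record notes that part of the plasmid derives from the orange fluorescent protein mKusabira-Orange2, consistent with that design, and that the fibrillarin sequence came from an earlier fibrillarin fusion plasmid. Fibrillarin is a nucleolar protein, so the fusion would be expected to serve as a nucleolus-targeted luminescent marker. The construct fits the associated work on real-time multicolour luminescence imaging, where differently coloured Nano-lanterns label distinct subcellular structures without the need for excitation light.
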