Addgene plasmid #65710: pONL-C1_fibrillarin
Purpose: Expresses ONL-fibrillarin in mammalian cells
Depositing lab: Yasushi Okada. Depositing organization: RIKEN Quantitative Biology Center (QBiC). Publication: Expanded palette of Nano-lanterns for real-time multicolor luminescence imaging. Takai A, Nakano M, Saito K, Haruno R, Watanabe TM, Ohyanagi T, Jin T, Okada Y, Nagai T. Proc Natl Acad Sci U S A. 2015 Apr 7;112(14):4352-6. doi: 10.1073/pnas.1418468112. Epub 2015 Mar 23. PubMed 25831507.
Backbone
  Vector backbone: pONL-C1
  Backbone manufacturer: Addgene #64308
  Backbone size w/o insert (bp): 5600
  Total vector size (bp): 6600
  Vector type: Mammalian Expression, Luciferase
  Selectable markers: Neomycin (select with G418)
Growth in bacteria
  Bacterial resistance: Kanamycin, 50 μg/mL
  Growth temperature: 37°C
  Growth strain: DH5alpha
  Copy number: High Copy
Gene/Insert
  Gene/Insert name: fibrillarin
  Species: H. sapiens (human)
  Insert size (bp): 1000
  Entrez Gene: FBL (a.k.a. FIB, FLRN, Nop1, RNU3IP1)
  Promoter: CMV
  Tag / fusion protein: ONL (N terminal on backbone)
  Cloning method: Restriction Enzyme; 5′ cloning site EcoRI (not destroyed); 3′ cloning site SalI (not destroyed)
  Sequencing primers: 5′ GAGTTCGTGAAGGTGAAGGGCC; 3′ EBV Reverse
Resource information
  A portion of this plasmid was derived from a plasmid made by: hmKusabiraOrange2 (gifted from Dr Atsushi Miyawaki), Phamret-Fibrillarin/pcDNA3 (Addgene #51954)
Terms and licenses: Academic/Nonprofit Terms; Industry Terms: Not Available to Industry
How to cite: pONL-C1_fibrillarin was a gift from Yasushi Okada (Addgene plasmid # 65710 ; http://n2t.net/addgene:65710 ; RRID:Addgene_65710)
